>Addgene plasmid #154879 | pCE-K2N | depositor full sequence | sequence record 299824 | pCE-K2N sequence 11375 bps
GATCTTTTTCCCTCTGCCAAAAATTATGGGGACATCATGAAGCCCCTTGAGCATCTGACTTCTGGCTAAT
AAAGGAAATTTATTTTCATTGCAATAGTGTGTTGGAATTTTTTGTGTCTCTCACTCGGAAGGACATATGG
GAGGGCAAATCATTTAAAACATCAGAATGAGTATTTGGTTTAGAGTTTGGCAACATATGCCCATATGCTG
GCTGCCATGAACAAAGGTTGGCTATAAAGAGGTCATCAGTATATGAAACAGCCCCCTGCTGTCCATTCCT
TATTCCATAGAAAAGCCTTGACTTGAGGTTAGATTTTTTTTATATTTTGTTTTGTGTTATTTTTTTCTTT
AACATCCCTAAAATTTTCCTTACATGTTTTACTAGCCAGATTTTTCCTCCTCTCCTGACTACTCCCAGTC
ATAGCTGTCCCTCTTCTCTTATGGAGATCCCTCGACCTGCAGCCCAAGCTTGGCGTAATCATGGTCATAG
CTGTTTCCTGTGTGAAATTGTTATCCGCTCACAATTCCACACAACATACGAGCCGGAAGCATAAAGTGTA
AAGCCTGGGGTGCCTAATGAGTGAGCTAACTCACATTAATTGCGTTGCGCTCACTGCCCGCTTTCCAGTC
GGGAAACCTGTCGTGCCAGCGGATCTCAATTCTCATGTTTGACAGCTTATCATCGATAAGCTGATCCTCA
CAGGCCGCACCCAGCTTTTCTTCCGTTGCCCCAGTAGCATCTCTGTCTGGTGACCTTGAAGAGGAAGAGG
AGGGGTCCCGAGAATCCCCATCCCTACCGTCCAGCAAAAAGGGGGACGAGGAATTTGAGGCCTGGCTTGA
GGCTCAGGACGCAAATCTTGAGGATGTTCAGCGGGAGTTTTCCGGGCTGCGAGTAATTGGTGATGAGGAC
GAGGATGGTTCGGAGGATGGGGAATTTTCAGACCTGGATCTGTCTGACAGCGACCATGAAGGGGATGAGG
GTGGGGGGGCTGTTGGAGGGGGCAGGAGTCTGCACTCCCTGTATTCACTGAGCGTCGTCTAATAAAGATG
TCTATTGATCTCTTTTAGTGTGAATCATGTCTGACGAGGGGCCAGGTACAGGACCTGGAAATGGCCTAGG
AGAGAAGGGAGACACATCTGGACCAGAAGGCTCCGGCGGCAGTGGACCTCAAAGAAGAGGGGGTGATAAC
CATGGACGAGGACGGGGAAGAGGACGAGGACGAGGAGGCGGAAGACCAGGAGCCCCGGGCGGCTCAGGAT
CAGGGCCAAGACATAGAGATGGTGTCCGGAGACCCCAAAAACGTCCAAGTTGCATTGGCTGCAAAGGGAC
CCACGGTGGAACAGGAGCAGGAGCAGGAGCGGGAGGGGCAGGAGCAGGAGGGGCAGGAGCAGGAGGAGGG
GCAGGAGCAGGAGGAGGGGCAGGAGGGGCAGGAGGGGCAGGAGGGGCAGGAGCAGGAGGAGGGGCAGGAG
CAGGAGGAGGGGCAGGAGGGGCAGGAGGGGCAGGAGCAGGAGGAGGGGCAGGAGCAGGAGGAGGGGCAGG
AGGGGCAGGAGCAGGAGGAGGGGCAGGAGGGGCAGGAGGGGCAGGAGCAGGAGGAGGGGCAGGAGCAGGA
GGAGGGGCAGGAGGGGCAGGAGCAGGAGGAGGGGCAGGAGGGGCAGGAGGGGCAGGAGCAGGAGGAGGGG
CAGGAGCAGGAGGGGCAGGAGGGGCAGGAGGGGCAGGAGCAGGAGGGGCAGGAGCAGGAGGAGGGGCAGG
AGGGGCAGGAGGGGCAGGAGCAGGAGGGGCAGGAGCAGGAGGGGCAGGAGCAGGAGGGGCAGGAGCAGGA
GGGGCAGGAGGGGCAGGAGCAGGAGGGGCAGGAGGGGCAGGAGCAGGAGGGGCAGGAGGGGCAGGAGCAG
GAGGAGGGGCAGGAGGGGCAGGAGCAGGAGGAGGGGCAGGAGGGGCAGGAGCAGGAGGGGCAGGAGGGGC
AGGAGCAGGAGGGGCAGGAGGGGCAGGAGCAGGAGGGGCAGGAGGGGCAGGAGCAGGAGGAGGGGCAGGA
GCAGGAGGGGCAGGAGCAGGAGGTGGAGGCCGGGGTCGAGGAGGCAGTGGAGGCCGGGGTCGAGGAGGTA
GTGGAGGCCGGGGTCGAGGAGGTAGTGGAGGCCGCCGGGGTAGAGGACGTGAAAGAGCCAGGGGGGGAAG
TCGTGAAAGAGCCAGGGGGAGAGGTCGTGGACGTGGAGAAAAGAGGCCCAGGAGTCCCAGTAGTCAGTCA
TCATCATCCGGGTCTCCACCGCGCAGGCCCCCTCCAGGTAGAAGGCCATTTTTCCACCCTGTAGGGGAAG
CCGATTATTTTGAATACCACCAAGAAGGTGGCCCAGATGGTGAGCCTGACGTGCCCCCGGGAGCGATAGA
GCAGGGCCCCGCAGATGACCCAGGAGAAGGCCCAAGCACTGGACCCCGGGGTCAGGGTGATGGAGGCAGG
CGCAAAAAAGGAGGGTGGTTTGGAAAGCATCGTGGTCAAGGAGGTTCCAACCCGAAATTTGAGAACATTG
CAGAAGGTTTAAGAGCTCTCCTGGCTAGGAGTCACGTAGAAAGGACTACCGACGAAGGAACTTGGGTCGC
CGGTGTGTTCGTATATGGAGGTAGTAAGACCTCCCTTTACAACCTAAGGCGAGGAACTGCCCTTGCTATT
CCACAATGTCGTCTTACACCATTGAGTCGTCTCCCCTTTGGAATGGCCCCTGGACCCGGCCCACAACCTG
GCCCGCTAAGGGAGTCCATTGTCTGTTATTTCATGGTCTTTTTACAAACTCATATATTTGCTGAGGTTTT
GAAGGATGCGATTAAGGACCTTGTTATGACAAAGCCCGCTCCTACCTGCAATATCAGGGTGACTGTGTGC
AGCTTTGACGATGGAGTAGATTTGCCTCCCTGGTTTCCACCTATGGTGGAAGGGGCTGCCGCGGAGGGTG
ATGACGGAGATGACGGAGATGAAGGAGGTGATGGAGATGAGGGTGAGGAAGGGCAGGAGTGATGTAACTT
GTTAGGAGACGCCCTCAATCGTATTAAAAGCCGTGTATTCCCCCGCACTAAAGAATAAATCCCCAGTAGA
CATCATGCGTGCTGTTGGTGTATTTCTGGCCATCTGTCTTGTCACCATTTTCGTCCTCCCAACATGGGGC
AATTGGGCATACCCATGTTGTCACGTCACTCAGCTCCGCGCTCAACACCTTCTCGCGTTGGAAAACATTA
GCGACATTTACCTGGTGAGCAATCAGACATGCGACGGCTTTAGCCTGGCCTCCTTAAATTCACCTAAGAA
TGGGAGCAACCAGCAGGAAAAGGACAAGCAGCGAAAATTCACGCCCCCTTGGGAGGTGGCGGCATATGCA
AAGGATAGCACTCCCACTCTACTACTGGGTATCATATGCTGACTGTATATGCATGAGGATAGCATATGCT
ACCCGGATACAGATTAGGATAGCATATACTACCCAGATATAGATTAGGATAGCATATGCTACCCAGATAT
AGATTAGGATAGCCTATGCTACCCAGATATAAATTAGGATAGCATATACTACCCAGATATAGATTAGGAT
AGCATATGCTACCCAGATATAGATTAGGATAGCCTATGCTACCCAGATATAGATTAGGATAGCATATGCT
ACCCAGATATAGATTAGGATAGCATATGCTATCCAGATATTTGGGTAGTATATGCTACCCAGATATAAAT
TAGGATAGCATATACTACCCTAATCTCTATTAGGATAGCATATGCTACCCGGATACAGATTAGGATAGCA
TATACTACCCAGATATAGATTAGGATAGCATATGCTACCCAGATATAGATTAGGATAGCCTATGCTACCC
AGATATAAATTAGGATAGCATATACTACCCAGATATAGATTAGGATAGCATATGCTACCCAGATATAGAT
TAGGATAGCCTATGCTACCCAGATATAGATTAGGATAGCATATGCTATCCAGATATTTGGGTAGTATATG
CTACCCATGGCAACATTAGCCCACCGTGCTCTCAGCGACCTCGTGAATATGAGGACCAACAACCCTGTGC
TTGGCGCTCAGGCGCAAGTGTGTGTAATTTGTCCTCCAGATCGCAGCAATCGCGCCCCTATCTTGGCCCG
CCCACCTACTTATGCAGGTATTCCCCGGGGTGCCATTAGTGGTTTTGTGGGCAAGTGGTTTGACCGCAGT
GGTTAGCGGGGTTACAATCAGCCAAGTTATTACACCCTTATTTTACAGTCCAAAACCGCAGGGCGGCGTG
TGGGGGCTGACGCGTGCCCCCACTCCACAATTTCAAAAAAAAGAGTGGCCACTTGTCTTTGTTTATGGGC
CCCATTGGCGTGGAGCCCCGTTTAATTTTCGGGGGTGTTAGAGACAACCAGTGGAGTCCGCTGCTGTCGG
CGTCCACTCTCTTTCCCCTTGTTACAAATAGAGTGTAACAACATGGTTCACCTGTCTTGGTCCCTGCCTG
GGACACATCTTAATAACCCCAGTATCATATTGCACTAGGATTATGTGTTGCCCATAGCCATAAATTCGTG
TGAGATGGACATCCAGTCTTTACGGCTTGTCCCCACCCCATGGATTTCTATTGTTAAAGATATTCAGAAT
GTTTCATTCCTACACTAGTATTTATTGCCCAAGGGGTTTGTGAGGGTTATATTGGTGTCATAGCACAATG
CCACCACTGAACCCCCCGTCCAAATTTTATTCTGGGGGCGTCACCTGAAACCTTGTTTTCGAGCACCTCA
CATACACCTTACTGTTCACAACTCAGCAGTTATTCTATTAGCTAAACGAAGGAGAATGAAGAAGCAGGCG
AAGATTCAGGAGAGTTCACTGCCCGCTCCTTGATCTTCAGCCACTGCCCTTGTGACTAAAATGGTTCACT
ACCCTCGTGGAATCCTGACCCCATGTAAATAAAACCGTGACAGCTCATGGGGTGGGAGATATCGCTGTTC
CTTAGGACCCTTTTACTAACCCTAATTCGATAGCATATGCTTCCCGTTGGGTAACATATGCTATTGAATT
AGGGTTAGTCTGGATAGTATATACTACTACCCGGGAAGCATATGCTACCCGTTTAGGGTTAACAAGGGGG
CCTTATAAACACTATTGCTAATGCCCTCTTGAGGGTCCGCTTATCGGTAGCTACACAGGCCCCTCTGATT
GACGTTGGTGTAGCCTCCCGTAGTCTTCCTGGGCCCCTGGGAGGTACATGTCCCCCAGCATTGGTGTAAG
AGCTTCAGCCAAGAGTTACACATAAAGGCAATGTTGTGTTGCAGTCCACAGACTGCAAAGTCTGCTCCAG
GATGAAAGCCACTCAGTGTTGGCAAATGTGCACATCCATTTATAAGGATGTCAACTACAGTCAGAGAACC
CCTTTGTGTTTGGTCCCCCCCCGTGTCACATGTGGAACAGGGCCCAGTTGGCAAGTTGTACCAACCAACT
GAAGGGATTACATGCACTGCCCCGCGAAGAAGGGGCAGAGATGTCGTAGTCAGGTTTAGTTCGTCCGGGG
CGGGGCATCGATCCTCTAGAGTCGACGCTAGCGGATCCGCTGCATTAATGAATCGGCCAACGCGCGGGGA
GAGGCGGTTTGCGTATTGGGCGCTCTTCCGCTTCCTCGCTCACTGACTCGCTGCGCTCGGTCGTTCGGCT
GCGGCGAGCGGTATCAGCTCACTCAAAGGCGGTAATACGGTTATCCACAGAATCAGGGGATAACGCAGGA
AAGAACATGTGAGCAAAAGGCCAGCAAAAGGCCAGGAACCGTAAAAAGGCCGCGTTGCTGGCGTTTTTCC
ATAGGCTCCGCCCCCCTGACGAGCATCACAAAAATCGACGCTCAAGTCAGAGGTGGCGAAACCCGACAGG
ACTATAAAGATACCAGGCGTTTCCCCCTGGAAGCTCCCTCGTGCGCTCTCCTGTTCCGACCCTGCCGCTT
ACCGGATACCTGTCCGCCTTTCTCCCTTCGGGAAGCGTGGCGCTTTCTCATAGCTCACGCTGTAGGTATC
TCAGTTCGGTGTAGGTCGTTCGCTCCAAGCTGGGCTGTGTGCACGAACCCCCCGTTCAGCCCGACCGCTG
CGCCTTATCCGGTAACTATCGTCTTGAGTCCAACCCGGTAAGACACGACTTATCGCCACTGGCAGCAGCC
ACTGGTAACAGGATTAGCAGAGCGAGGTATGTAGGCGGTGCTACAGAGTTCTTGAAGTGGTGGCCTAACT
ACGGCTACACTAGAAGAACAGTATTTGGTATCTGCGCTCTGCTGAAGCCAGTTACCTTCGGAAAAAGAGT
TGGTAGCTCTTGATCCGGCAAACAAACCACCGCTGGTAGCGGTGGTTTTTTTGTTTGCAAGCAGCAGATT
ACGCGCAGAAAAAAAGGATCTCAAGAAGATCCTTTGATCTTTTCTACGGGGTCTGACGCTCAGTGGAACG
AAAACTCACGTTAAGGGATTTTGGTCATGAGATTATCAAAAAGGATCTTCACCTAGATCCTTTTAAATTA
AAAATGAAGTTTTAAATCAATCTAAAGTATATATGAGTAAACTTGGTCTGACAGTTACCAATGCTTAATC
AGTGAGGCACCTATCTCAGCGATCTGTCTATTTCGTTCATCCATAGTTGCCTGACTCCCCGTCGTGTAGA
TAACTACGATACGGGAGGGCTTACCATCTGGCCCCAGTGCTGCAATGATACCGCGAGACCCACGCTCACC
GGCTCCAGATTTATCAGCAATAAACCAGCCAGCCGGAAGGGCCGAGCGCAGAAGTGGTCCTGCAACTTTA
TCCGCCTCCATCCAGTCTATTAATTGTTGCCGGGAAGCTAGAGTAAGTAGTTCGCCAGTTAATAGTTTGC
GCAACGTTGTTGCCATTGCTACAGGCATCGTGGTGTCACGCTCGTCGTTTGGTATGGCTTCATTCAGCTC
CGGTTCCCAACGATCAAGGCGAGTTACATGATCCCCCATGTTGTGCAAAAAAGCGGTTAGCTCCTTCGGT
CCTCCGATCGTTGTCAGAAGTAAGTTGGCCGCAGTGTTATCACTCATGGTTATGGCAGCACTGCATAATT
CTCTTACTGTCATGCCATCCGTAAGATGCTTTTCTGTGACTGGTGAGTACTCAACCAAGTCATTCTGAGA
ATAGTGTATGCGGCGACCGAGTTGCTCTTGCCCGGCGTCAATACGGGATAATACCGCGCCACATAGCAGA
ACTTTAAAAGTGCTCATCATTGGAAAACGTTCTTCGGGGCGAAAACTCTCAAGGATCTTACCGCTGTTGA
GATCCAGTTCGATGTAACCCACTCGTGCACCCAACTGATCTTCAGCATCTTTTACTTTCACCAGCGTTTC
TGGGTGAGCAAAAACAGGAAGGCAAAATGCCGCAAAAAAGGGAATAAGGGCGACACGGAAATGTTGAATA
CTCATACTCTTCCTTTTTCAATATTATTGAAGCATTTATCAGGGTTATTGTCTCATGAGCGGATACATAT
TTGAATGTATTTAGAAAAATAAACAAATAGGGGTTCCGCGCACATTTCCCCGAAAAGTGCCACCTGGGTC
GACATTGATTATTGACTAGTTATTAATAGTAATCAATTACGGGGTCATTAGTTCATAGCCCATATATGGA
GTTCCGCGTTACATAACTTACGGTAAATGGCCCGCCTGGCTGACCGCCCAACGACCCCCGCCCATTGACG
TCAATAATGACGTATGTTCCCATAGTAACGCCAATAGGGACTTTCCATTGACGTCAATGGGTGGAGTATT
TACGGTAAACTGCCCACTTGGCAGTACATCAAGTGTATCATATGCCAAGTACGCCCCCTATTGACGTCAA
TGACGGTAAATGGCCCGCCTGGCATTATGCCCAGTACATGACCTTATGGGACTTTCCTACTTGGCAGTAC
ATCTACGTATTAGTCATCGCTATTACCATGGTCGAGGTGAGCCCCACGTTCTGCTTCACTCTCCCCATCT
CCCCCCCCTCCCCACCCCCAATTTTGTATTTATTTATTTTTTAATTATTTTGTGCAGCGATGGGGGCGGG
GGGGGGGGGGGGGCGCGCGCCAGGCGGGGCGGGGCGGGGCGAGGGGCGGGGCGGGCGAGGCGGAGAGGTG
CGGCGGCAGCCAATCAGAGCGGCGCGCTCCGAAAGTTTCCTTTTATGGCGAGGCGGCGGCGGCGGCGGCC
CTATAAAAAGCGAAGCGCGCGGCGGGCGGGAGTCGCTGCGCGCTGCCTTCGCCCCGTGCCCCGCTCCGCC
GCCGCCTCGCGCCGCCCGCCCCGGCTCTGACTGACCGCGTTACTCCCACAGGTGAGCGGGCGGGACGGCC
CTTCTCCTCCGGGCTGTAATTAGCGCTTGGTTTAATGACGGCTTGTTTCTTTTCTGTGGCTGCGTGAAAG
CCTTGAGGGGCTCCGGGAGGGCCCTTTGTGCGGGGGGAGCGGCTCGGGGGGTGCGTGCGTGTGTGTGTGC
GTGGGGAGCGCCGCGTGCGGCTCCGCGCTGCCCGGCGGCTGTGAGCGCTGCGGGCGCGGCGCGGGGCTTT
GTGCGCTCCGCAGTGTGCGCGAGGGGAGCGCGGCCGGGGGCGGTGCCCCGCGGTGCGGGGGGGGCTGCGA
GGGGAACAAAGGCTGCGTGCGGGGTGTGTGCGTGGGGGGGTGAGCAGGGGGTGTGGGCGCGTCGGTCGGG
CTGCAACCCCCCCTGCACCCCCCTCCCCGAGTTGCTGAGCACGGCCCGGCTTCGGGTGCGGGGCTCCGTA
CGGGGCGTGGCGCGGGGCTCGCCGTGCCGGGCGGGGGGTGGCGGCAGGTGGGGGTGCCGGGCGGGGCGGG
GCCGCCTCGGGCCGGGGAGGGCTCGGGGGAGGGGCGCGGCGGCCCCCGGAGCGCCGGCGGCTGTCGAGGC
GCGGCGAGCCGCAGCCATTGCCTTTTATGGTAATCGTGCGAGAGGGCGCAGGGACTTCCTTTGTCCCAAA
TCTGTGCGGAGCCGAAATCTGGGAGGCGCCGCCGCACCCCCTCTAGCGGGCGCGGGGCGAAGCGGTGCGG
CGCCGGCAGGAAGGAAATGGGCGGGGAGGGCCTTCGTGCGTCGCCGCGCCGCCGTCCCCTTCTCCCTCTC
CAGCCTCGGGGCTGTCCGCGGGGGGACGGCTGCCTTCGGGGGGGACGGGGCAGGGCGGGGTTCGGCTTCT
GGCGTGTGACCGGCGGCTCTAGAGCCTCTGCTAACCATGTTCATGCCTTCTTCTTTTTCCTACAGCTCCT
GGGCAACGTGCTGGTTATTGTGCTGTCTCATCATTTTGGCAAAGAATTCGCCACCATGGCGCTGAGTGAA
CCCATCCTGCCGTCCTTCTCCACTTTCGCCAGCCCGTGCCGCGAGCGCGGCCTGCAGGAGCGCTGGCCGC
GCGCCGAACCCGAGTCCGGCGGCACCGACGACGACCTCAACAGCGTGCTGGACTTCATCCTGTCCATGGG
GCTGGATGGCCTGGGCGCCGAGGCCGCCCCGGAGCCGCCGCCGCCGCCCCCGCCGCCTGCGTTCTATTAC
CCCGAACCCGGCGCGCCCCCGCCCTACAGCGCCCCCGCGGGTGGCCTGGTGTCTGAGCTGCTGCGACCCG
AGCTGGATGCGCCGCCGGGGCCCGCACTGCACGGCCGCTTTCTGCTGGCGCCGCCCGGCCGCCTGGTCAA
GGCCGAGCCCCCTGAAGCGGACGGCGGCGGCGGCTACGGCTGCGCCCCCGGGCTGACCCGTGGACCGCGC
GGCCTCAAGCGCGAGGGCGCCCCGGGCCCGGCGGCTTCGTGCATGCGAGGTCCCGGGGGCCGCCCCCCGC
CGCCGCCCGACACACCGCCGCTCAGCCCCGACGGCCCCGCGCGCCTGCCCGCGCCCGGTCCGCGCGCCTC
CTTCCCGCCGCCTTTCGGTGGCCCTGGTTTCGGCGCGCCCGGGCCCGGCCTGCATTACGCGCCGCCTGCG
CCCCCAGCCTTCGGTCTCTTCGACGACGCGGCCGCCGCCGCGGCAGCCCTGGGCCTGGCGCCCCCCGCCG
CCCGCGGTCTCCTCACGCCGCCTGCGTCCCCGCTGGAGCTGCTGGAGGCCAAGCCAAAGCGCGGCCGCCG
CTCTTGGCCCCGCAAACGCACCGCCACTCACACCTGCAGCTACGCGGGCTGCGGCAAGACCTACACCAAG
AGTTCGCATCTGAAGGCGCATCTGCGCACGCACACAGGTGAGAAGCCCTACCACTGCAACTGGGACGGCT
GCGGCTGGAAGTTTGCGCGCTCAGACGAGCTCACGCGCCACTACCGAAAGCACACGGGCCACCGGCCATT
CCAGTGCCATCTGTGCGATCGTGCCTTCTCGCGCTCCGATCACCTGGCGCTGCACATGAAACGGCACATG
GATCCTCGCGCTAAGCGGGCACCGGTGAAACAGACTTTGAATTTTGACCTTCTCAAGTTGGCGGGAGACG
TGGAGTCCAACCCAGGGCCGGATATCATGAGTGTGGATCCAGCTTGTCCCCAAAGCTTGCCTTGCTTTGA
AGCATCCGACTGTAAAGAATCTTCACCTATGCCTGTGATTTGTGGGCCTGAAGAAAACTATCCATCCTTG
CAAATGTCTTCTGCTGAGATGCCTCACACGGAGACTGTCTCTCCTCTTCCCTCCTCCATGGATCTGCTTA
TTCAGGACAGCCCTGATTCTTCCACCAGTCCCAAAGGCAAACAACCCACTTCTGCAGAGAATAGTGTCGC
AAAAAAGGAAGACAAGGTCCCAGTCAAGAAACAGAAGACCAGAACTGTGTTCTCTTCCACCCAGCTGTGT
GTACTCAATGATAGATTTCAGAGACAGAAATACCTCAGCCTCCAGCAGATGCAAGAACTCTCCAACATCC
TGAACCTCAGCTACAAACAGGTGAAGACCTGGTTCCAGAACCAGAGAATGAAATCTAAGAGGTGGCAGAA
AAACAACTGGCCGAAGAATAGCAATGGTGTGACGCAGAAGGCCTCAGCACCTACCTACCCCAGCCTCTAC
TCTTCCTACCACCAGGGATGCCTGGTGAACCCGACTGGGAACCTTCCAATGTGGAGCAACCAGACCTGGA
ACAATTCAACCTGGAGCAACCAGACCCAGAACATCCAGTCCTGGAGCAACCACTCCTGGAACACTCAGAC
CTGGTGCACCCAATCCTGGAACAATCAGGCCTGGAACAGTCCCTTCTATAACTGTGGAGAGGAATCTCTG
CAGTCCTGCATGCAGTTCCAGCCAAATTCTCCTGCCAGTGACTTGGAGGCTGCTTTGGAAGCTGCTGGGG
AAGGCCTTAATGTAATACAGCAGACCACTAGGTATTTTAGTACTCCACAAACCATGGATTTATTCCTAAA
CTACTCCATGAACATGCAACCTGAAGACGTGTGAA
Features (pLannotate 1.2.2; 20 found; start..end, strand, type, name):
     68..123     +  polyA_signal   β-globin poly(A) signal: rabbit β-globin polyadenylation signal (Gil and Proudfoot, 1987)
    506..528     -  protein_bind   lac operator (fragment): The lac repressor binds to the lac operator to inhibit transcription in E. coli. This inhibition can be relieved by adding lactose or isopropyl-β-D-thiogalactopyranoside (IPTG). lac repressor encoded by lacI
    532..562     -  promoter       lac promoter: promoter for the E. coli lac operon
    577..598     -  protein_bind   CAP binding site: CAP binding activates transcription in the presence of cAMP. E. coli catabolite activator protein
    611..650     -  CDS            lacI (fragment): lac repressor; lacI; The lac repressor binds to the lac operator to inhibit transcription in E. coli. This inhibition can be relieved by adding lactose or isopropyl-β-D-thiogalactopyranoside (IPTG).
    669..692     +  promoter       tet promoter (fragment): E. coli promoter for tetracycline efflux protein gene
    695..1039    +  CDS            BRRF2_EBVB9 (fragment): Protein inferred from homology: Swiss-Prot protein existence level 3. From Epstein-Barr virus (strain B95-8) (HHV-4) (Human herpesvirus 4).
   1077..3002    +  CDS            EBNA1: Epstein-Barr nuclear antigen 1, also known as EBNA-1 crucial for latent viral infection, and for episomal amplification of vectors containing the oriP origin (Okita et al., 2013)
   3085..3303    +  CDS            gL (fragment): GL_EBVB9 - Experimental evidence at protein level: Swiss-Prot protein existence level 1. The heterodimer glycoprotein H-glycoprotein L is required for the fusion of viral and plasma membranes leading to virus entry into the host cell. Acts as a functional inhibitor of gH and maintains gH in an inhibited form. Upon binding to host integrins, gL dissociates from gH leading to activation of the viral fusion glycoproteins gB and gH. Fusion of EBV with B-lymphocytes requires the additional receptor- binding protein gp42, which forms a complex with gH/gL. The heterodimer gH/gL targets also host EPHA
   3304..5093    +  rep_origin     oriP: Epstein-Barr virus oriP replication origin (Yates et al., 2000)
   5569..5623    -  CDS            lacI (fragment): lac repressor; lacI; The lac repressor binds to the lac operator to inhibit transcription in E. coli. This inhibition can be relieved by adding lactose or isopropyl-β-D-thiogalactopyranoside (IPTG).
   5806..6394    -  rep_origin     ori: high-copy-number ColE1/pMB1/pBR322/pUC origin of replication
   6565..7425    -  CDS            AmpR: β-lactamase; bla; confers resistance to ampicillin, carbenicillin, and related antibiotics
   7426..7530    -  promoter       AmpR promoter: bla
   7561..7940    +  enhancer       CMV enhancer: human cytomegalovirus immediate early enhancer
   7942..8218    +  promoter       chicken β-actin promoter: No description available
   8219..9235    +  intron         chimeric intron: chimera between introns from chicken β-actin and rabbit β-globin
   9296..10315   +  CDS            KLF2: KLF2_HUMAN - Also known as LKLF. Experimental evidence at protein level: Swiss-Prot protein existence level 1. Transcription factor that binds to the CACCC box in the promoter of target genes such as HBB/beta globin or NOV and activates their transcription (PubMed:21063504). Might be involved in transcriptional regulation by modulating the binding of the RARA nuclear receptor to RARE DNA elements (PubMed:28167758). From Homo sapiens (Human).
  10385..10449   +  CDS            F2A (fragment): 2A peptide from foot-and-mouth disease virus polyprotein Eukaryotic ribosomes fail to insert a peptide bond between the Gly and Pro residues, yielding separate polypeptides.
  10457..11371   +  CDS            NANOG: NANOG_HUMAN - Experimental evidence at protein level: Swiss-Prot protein existence level 1. Transcription regulator involved in inner cell mass and embryonic stem (ES) cells proliferation and self-renewal. Imposes pluripotency on ES cells and prevents their differentiation towards extraembryonic endoderm and trophectoderm lineages. Blocks bone morphogenetic protein-induced mesoderm differentiation of ES cells by physically interacting with SMAD1 and interfering with the recruitment of coactivators to the active SMAD transcriptional complexes. Acts as a transcriptional activator or repressor. B
