>Addgene plasmid #154879 | pCE-K2N | addgene full sequence | sequence record 313488 | Addgene Partial NGS Result
GACATTGATTATTGACTAGTTATTAATAGTAATCAATTACGGGGTCATTAGTTCATAGCCCATATATGGA
GTTCCGCGTTACATAACTTACGGTAAATGGCCCGCCTGGCTGACCGCCCAACGACCCCCGCCCATTGACG
TCAATAATGACGTATGTTCCCATAGTAACGCCAATAGGGACTTTCCATTGACGTCAATGGGTGGAGTATT
TACGGTAAACTGCCCACTTGGCAGTACATCAAGTGTATCATATGCCAAGTACGCCCCCTATTGACGTCAA
TGACGGTAAATGGCCCGCCTGGCATTATGCCCAGTACATGACCTTATGGGACTTTCCTACTTGGCAGTAC
ATCTACGTATTAGTCATCGCTATTACCATGGTCGAGGTGAGCCCCACGTTCTGCTTCACTCTCCCCATCT
CCCCCCCCTCCCCACCCCCAATTTTGTATTTATTTATTTTTTAATTATTTTGTGCAGCGATGGGGGCGGG
GGGGGGGGGGGGGCGCGCGCCGGGGGGGGGGGGGGGGGGGGGGGGGGGGGGGGGGGCGAGGCGGAGAGGT
GCGGCGGCAGCCAATCAGAGCGGCGCGCTCCGAAAGTTTCCTTTTATGGCGAGGCGGCGGCGGCGGCGGC
CCTATAAAAAGCGAAGCGCGCGGCGGGCGGGAGTCGCTGCGCGCTGCCTTCGCCCCGTGCCCCGCTCCGC
CGCCGCCTCGCGCCGCCCGCCCCGGCTCTGACTGACCGCGTTACTCCCACAGGTGAGCGGGCGGGACGGC
CCTTCTCCTCCGGGCTGTAATTAGCGCTTGGTTTAATGACGGCTTGTTTCTTTTCTGTGGCTGCGTGAAA
GCCTTGAGGGGCTCCGGGAGGGCCCTTTGTGCGGGGGGAGCGGCTCGGGGGGTGCGTGCGTGTGTGTGTG
CGTGGGGAGCGCCGCGTGCGGCTCCGCGCTGCCCGGCGGCTGTGAGCGCTGCGGGCGCGGCGCGGGGCTT
TGTGCGCTCCGCAGTGTGCGCGAGGGGAGCGCGGCCGGGGGCGGTGCCCCGCGGTGCGGGGGGGGCTGCG
AGGGGAACAAAGGCTGCGTGCGGGGTGTGTGCGTGGGGGGGTGAGCAGGGGGTGTGGGCGCGTCGGTCGG
GCTGCAACCCCCCCTGCACCCCCCTCCCCGAGTTGCTGAGCACGGCCCGGCTTCGGGTGCGGGGCTCCGT
ACGGGGCGTGGCGCGGGGCTCGCCGTGCCGGGCGGGGGGTGGCGGCAGGTGGGGGTGCCGGGCGGGGCGG
GGCCGCCTCGGGCCGGGGAGGGCTCGGGGGAGGGGCGCGGCGGCCCCCGGAGCGCCGGCGGCTGTCGAGG
CGCGGCGAGCCGCAGCCATTGCCTTTTATGGTAATCGTGCGAGAGGGCGCAGGGACTTCCTTTGTCCCAA
ATCTGTGCGGAGCCGAAATCTGGGAGGCGCCGCCGCACCCCCTCTAGCGGGCGCGGGGCGAAGCGGTGCG
GCGCCGGCAGGAAGGAAATGGGCGGGGAGGGCCTTCGTGCGTCGCCGCGCCGCCGTCCCCTTCTCCCTCT
CCAGCCTCGGGGCTGTCCGCGGGGGGACGGCTGCCTTCGGGGGGGACGGGGCAGGGCGGGGTTCGGCTTC
TGGCGTGTGACCGGCGGCTCTAGAGCCTCTGCTAACCATGTTCATGCCTTCTTCTTTTTCCTACAGCTCC
TGGGCAACGTGCTGGTTATTGTGCTGTCTCATCATTTTGGCAAAGAATTCGCCACCATGGCGCTGAGTGA
ACCCATCCTGCCGTCCTTCTCCACTTTCGCCAGCCCGTGCCGCGAGCGCGGCCTGCAGGAGCGCTGGCCG
CGCGCCGAACCCGAGTCCGGCGGCACCGACGACGACCTCAACAGCGTGCTGGACTTCATCCTGTCCATGG
GGCTGGATGGCCTGGGCGCCGAGGCCGCCCCGGAGCCGCCGCCGCCGCCCCCGCCGCCTGCGTTCTATTA
CCCCGAACCCGGCGCGCCCCCGCCCTACAGCGCCCCCGCGGGTGGCCTGGTGTCTGAGCTGCTGCGACCC
GAGCTGGATGCGCCGCCGGGGCCCGCACTGCACGGCCGCTTTCTGCTGGCGCCGCCCGGCCGCCTGGTCA
AGGCCGAGCCCCCTGAAGCGGACGGCGGCGGCGGCTACGGCTGCGCCCCCGGGCTGACCCGTGGACCGCG
CGGCCTCAAGCGCGAGGGCGCCCCGGGCCCGGCGGCTTCGTGCATGCGAGGTCCCGGGGGCCGCCCCCCG
CCGCCGCCCGACACACCGCCGCTCAGCCCCGACGGCCCCGCGCGCCTGCCCGCGCCCGGTCCGCGCGCCT
CCTTCCCGCCGCCTTTCGGTGGCCCTGGTTTCGGCGCGCCCGGGCCCGGCCTGCATTACGCGCCGCCTGC
GCCCCCAGCCTTCGGTCTCTTCGACGACGCGGCCGCCGCCGCGGCAGCCCTGGGCCTGGCGCCCCCCGCC
GCCCGCGGTCTCCTCACGCCGCCTGCGTCCCCGCTGGAGCTGCTGGAGGCCAAGCCAAAGCGCGGCCGCC
GCTCTTGGCCCCGCAAACGCACCGCCACTCACACCTGCAGCTACGCGGGCTGCGGCAAGACCTACACCAA
GAGTTCGCATCTGAAGGCGCATCTGCGCACGCACACAGGTGAGAAGCCCTACCACTGCAACTGGGACGGC
TGCGGCTGGAAGTTTGCGCGCTCAGACGAGCTCACGCGCCACTACCGAAAGCACACGGGCCACCGGCCAT
TCCAGTGCCATCTGTGCGATCGTGCCTTCTCGCGCTCCGATCACCTGGCGCTGCACATGAAACGGCACAT
GGATCCTCGCGCTAAGCGGGCACCGGTGAAACAGACTTTGAATTTTGACCTTCTCAAGTTGGCGGGAGAC
GTGGAGTCCAACCCAGGGCCGGATATCATGAGTGTGGATCCAGCTTGTCCCCAAAGCTTGCCTTGCTTTG
AAGCATCCGACTGTAAAGAATCTTCACCTATGCCTGTGATTTGTGGGCCTGAAGAAAACTATCCATCCTT
GCAAATGTCTTCTGCTGAGATGCCTCACACGGAGACTGTCTCTCCTCTTCCCTCCTCCATGGATCTGCTT
ATTCAGGACAGCCCTGATTCTTCCACCAGTCCCAAAGGCAAACAACCCACTTCTGCAGAGAATAGTGTCG
CAAAAAAGGAAGACAAGGTCCCAGTCAAGAAACAGAAGACCAGAACTGTGTTCTCTTCCACCCAGCTGTG
TGTACTCAATGATAGATTTCAGAGACAGAAATACCTCAGCCTCCAGCAGATGCAAGAACTCTCCAACATC
CTGAACCTCAGCTACAAACAGGTGAAGACCTGGTTCCAGAACCAGAGAATGAAATCTAAGAGGTGGCAGA
AAAACAACTGGCCGAAGAATAGCAATGGTGTGACGCAGAAGGCCTCAGCACCTACCTACCCCAGCCTCTA
CTCTTCCTACCACCAGGGATGCCTGGTGAACCCGACTGGGAACCTTCCAATGTGGAGCAACCAGACCTGG
AACAATTCAACCTGGAGCAACCAGACCCAGAACATCCAGTCCTGGAGCAACCACTCCTGGAACACTCAGA
CCTGGTGCACCCAATCCTGGAACAATCAGGCCTGGAACAGTCCCTTCTATAACTGTGGAGAGGAATCTCT
GCAGTCCTGCATGCAGTTCCAGCCAAATTCTCCTGCCAGTGACTTGGAGGCTGCTTTGGAAGCTGCTGGG
GAAGGCCTTAATGTAATACAGCAGACCACTAGGTATTTTAGTACTCCACAAACCATGGATTTATTCCTAA
ACTACTCCATGAACATGCAACCTGAAGACGTGTGAAGATCTTTTTCCCTCTGCCAAAAATTATGGGGACA
TCATGAAGCCCCTTGAGCATCTGACTTCTGGCTAATAAAGGAAATTTATTTTCATTGCAATAGTGTGTTG
GAATTTTTTGTGTCTCTCACTCGGAAGGACATATGGGAGGGCAAATCATTTAAAACATCAGAATGAGTAT
TTGGTTTAGAGTTTGGCAACATATGCCCATATGCTGGCTGCCATGAACAAAGGTTGGCTATAAAGAGGTC
ATCAGTATATGAAACAGCCCCCTGCTGTCCATTCCTTATTCCATAGAAAAGCCTTGACTTGAGGTTAGAT
TTTTTTTATATTTTGTTTTGTGTTATTTTTTTCTTTAACATCCCTAAAATTTTCCTTACATGTTTTACTA
GCCAGATTTTTCCTCCTCTCCTGACTACTCCCAGTCATAGCTGTCCCTCTTCTCTTATGGAGATCCCTCG
ACCTGCAGCCCAAGCTTGGCGTAATCATGGTCATAGCTGTTTCCTGTGTGAAATTGTTATCCGCTCACAA
TTCCACACAACATACGAGCCGGAAGCATAAAGTGTAAAGCCTGGGGTGCCTAATGAGTGAGCTAACTCAC
ATTAATTGCGTTGCGCTCACTGCCCGCTTTCCAGTCGGGAAACCTGTCGTGCCAGCGGATCTCAATTCTC
ATGTTTGACAGCTTATCATCGATAAGCTGATCCTCACAGGCCGCACCCAGCTTTTCTTCCGTTGCCCCAG
TAGCATCTCTGTCTGGTGACCTTGAAGAGGAAGAGGAGGGGTCCCGAGAATCCCCATCCCTACCGTCCAG
CAAAAAGGGGGACGAGGAATTTGAGGCCTGGCTTGAGGCTCAGGACGCAAATCTTGAGGATGTTCAGCGG
GAGTTTTCCGGGCTGCGAGTAATTGGTGATGAGGACGAGGATGGTTCGGAGGATGGGGAATTTTCAGACC
TGGATCTGTCTGACAGCGACCATGAAGGGGATGAGGGTGGGGGGGCTGTTGGAGGGGGCAGGAGTCTGCA
CTCCCTGTATTCACTGAGCGTCGTCTAATAAAGATGTCTATTGATCTCTTTTAGTGTGAATCATGTCTGA
CGAGGGGCCAGGTACAGGACCTGGAAATGGCCTAGGAGAGAAGGGAGACACATCTGGACCAGAAGGCTCC
GGCGGCAGTGGACCTCAAAGAAGAGGGGGTGATAACCATGGACGAGGACGGGGAAGAGGACGAGGACGAG
GAGGCGGAAGACCAGGAGCCCCGGGCGGCTCAGGATCAGGGCCAAGACATAGAGATGGTGTCCGGAGACC
CCAAAAACGTCCAAGTTGCATTGGCTGCAAAGGGACCCACGGTGGAACAGGAGCAGGAGCAGGAGCGGGA
GGGGCAGGAGCAGGAGGGGCAGGAGCAGGAGGAGGGGCAGGAGCAGGAGGAGGGGCAGGAGGGGCAGGAG
GGGGAGGAGGGGCAGGAGGAGGAGGAGGGGGAGGAGGAGGAGGAGGGGGAGGAGGGGGAGGAGGGGGAGG
AGGAGGAGGAGGGGGAGGAGGAGGAGGAGGGGGAGGAGGGGGAGGAGSAGGAGGAGGGGCAGGAGGGGCA
GGAGGGGCAGGAGCAGGAGGAGGGGCAGGAGCAGGAGGAGGGGGAGGAGGGGCAGGAGCAGGAGGAGGGG
CAGGAGGGGCAGGAGGGGCAGGAGCAGGAGGAGGGGCAGGAGCAGGAGGGGGAGGAGGGGCAGGAGGGGC
AGGAGCAGGAGGGGGAGGAGCAGGAGGAGGGGGAGGAGGGGGAGGAGGGGGAGGAGGAGGAGGGGGAGGA
GGAGGAGGGGGAGGAGGAGGAGGGGGAGGAGGAGGAGGGGCAGGAGGGGSAGGAGCAGGAGGGGCAGGAG
GGGCAGGAGCAGGAGGGGGAGGAGGGGCAGGAGGAGGAGGAGGGGGAGGAGGGGGAGGAGGAGGAGGAGG
GGGAGGAGGGGGAGGAGGAGGAGGGGGAGGAGGGGGAGGAGGAGGAGGGGGAGGAGGGGGAGGAGGAGGA
GGGGGAGGAGGGGCAGGAGCAGGAGGAGGGGCAGGAGCAGGAGGGGCAGGAGCAGGAGGTGGAGGCCGGG
GTCGAGGAGGCAGTGGAGGCCGGGGTCGAGGAGGTAGTGGAGGCCGGGGTCGAGGAGGTAGTGGAGGCCG
CCGGGGTAGAGGACGTGAAAGAGCCAGGGGGGGAAGTCGTGAAAGAGCCAGGGGGAGAGGTCGTGGACGT
GGAGAAAAGAGGCCCAGGAGTCCCAGTAGTCAGTCATCATCATCCGGGTCTCCACCGCGCAGGCCCCCTC
CAGGTAGAAGGCCATTTTTCCACCCTGTAGGGGAAGCCGATTATTTTGAATACCACCAAGAAGGTGGCCC
AGATGGTGAGCCTGACGTGCCCCCGGGAGCGATAGAGCAGGGCCCCGCAGATGACCCAGGAGAAGGCCCA
AGCACTGGACCCCGGGGTCAGGGTGATGGAGGCAGGCGCAAAAAAGGAGGGTGGTTTGGAAAGCATCGTG
GTCAAGGAGGTTCCAACCCGAAATTTGAGAACATTGCAGAAGGTTTAAGAGCTCTCCTGGCTAGGAGTCA
CGTAGAAAGGACTACCGACGAAGGAACTTGGGTCGCCGGTGTGTTCGTATATGGAGGTAGTAAGACCTCC
CTTTACAACCTAAGGCGAGGAACTGCCCTTGCTATTCCACAATGTCGTCTTACACCATTGAGTCGTCTCC
CCTTTGGAATGGCCCCTGGACCCGGCCCACAACCTGGCCCGCTAAGGGAGTCCATTGTCTGTTATTTCAT
GGTCTTTTTACAAACTCATATATTTGCTGAGGTTTTGAAGGATGCGATTAAGGACCTTGTTATGACAAAG
CCCGCTCCTACCTGCAATATCAGGGTGACTGTGTGCAGCTTTGACGATGGAGTAGATTTGCCTCCCTGGT
TTCCACCTATGGTGGAAGGGGCTGCCGCGGAGGGTGATGACGGAGATGACGGAGATGAAGGAGGTGATGG
AGATGAGGGTGAGGAAGGGCAGGAGTGATGTAACTTGTTAGGAGACGCCCTCAATCGTATTAAAAGCCGT
GTATTCCCCCGCACTAAAGAATAAATCCCCAGTAGACATCATGCGTGCTGTTGGTGTATTTCTGGCCATC
TGTCTTGTCACCATTTTCGTCCTCCCAACATGGGGCAATTGGGCATACCCATGTTGTCACGTCACTCAGC
TCCGCGCTCAACACCTTCTCGCGTTGGAAAACATTAGCGACATTTACCTGGTGAGCAATCAGACATGCGA
CGGCTTTAGCCTGGCCTCCTTAAATTCACCTAAGAATGGGAGCAACCAGCAGGAAAAGGACAAGCAGCGA
AAATTCACGCCCCCTTGGGAGGTGGCGGCATATGCAAAGGATAGCACTCCCACTCTACTACTGGGTATCA
TATGCTGACTGTATATGCATGAGGATAGCATATGCTACCCGGATACAGATTAGGATAGCATATACTACCC
AGATATAGATTAGGATAGCATATGCTACCCAGATATAGATTAGGATAGCCTATGCTACCCAGATATAAAT
TAGGATAGCATATACTACCCAGATATAGATTAGGATAGCATATGCTACCCAGATATAGATTAGGATAGCC
TATGCTACCCAGATATAGATTAGGATAGCATATGCTACCCAGATATAGATTAGGATAGCATATGCTATCC
AGATATTTGGGTAGTATATGCTACCCAGATATAAATTAGGATAGCATATACTACCCTAATCTCTATTAGG
ATAGCATATGCTACCCGGATACAGATTAGGATAGCATATACTACCCAGATATAGATTAGGATAGCATATG
CTACCCAGATATAGATTAGGATAGCCTATGCTACCCAGATATAAATTAGGATAGCATATACTACCCAGAT
ATAGATTAGGATAGCATATGCTACCCAGATATAGATTAGGATAGCCTATGCTACCCAGATATAGATTAGG
ATAGCATATGCTATCCAGATATTTGGGTAGTATATGCTACCCATGGCAACATTAGCCCACCGTGCTCTCA
GCGACCTCGTGAATATGAGGACCAACAACCCTGTGCTTGGCGCTCAGGCGCAAGTGTGTGTAATTTGTCC
TCCAGATCGCAGCAATCGCGCCCCTATCTTGGCCCGCCCACCTACTTATGCAGGTATTCCCCGGGGTGCC
ATTAGTGGTTTTGTGGGCAAGTGGTTTGACCGCAGTGGTTAGCGGGGTTACAATCAGCCAAGTTATTACA
CCCTTATTTTACAGTCCAAAACCGCAGGGCGGCGTGTGGGGGCTGACGCGTGCCCCCACTCCACAATTTC
AAAAAAAAGAGTGGCCACTTGTCTTTGTTTATGGGCCCCATTGGCGTGGAGCCCCGTTTAATTTTCGGGG
GTGTTAGAGACAACCAGTGGAGTCCGCTGCTGTCGGCGTCCACTCTCTTTCCCCTTGTTACAAATAGAGT
GTAACAACATGGTTCACCTGTCTTGGTCCCTGCCTGGGACACATCTTAATAACCCCAGTATCATATTGCA
CTAGGATTATGTGTTGCCCATAGCCATAAATTCGTGTGAGATGGACATCCAGTCTTTACGGCTTGTCCCC
ACCCCATGGATTTCTATTGTTAAAGATATTCAGAATGTTTCATTCCTACACTAGTATTTATTGCCCAAGG
GGTTTGTGAGGGTTATATTGGTGTCATAGCACAATGCCACCACTGAACCCCCCGTCCAAATTTTATTCTG
GGGGCGTCACCTGAAACCTTGTTTTCGAGCACCTCACATACACCTTACTGTTCACAACTCAGCAGTTATT
CTATTAGCTAAACGAAGGAGAATGAAGAAGCAGGCGAAGATTCAGGAGAGTTCACTGCCCGCTCCTTGAT
CTTCAGCCACTGCCCTTGTGACTAAAATGGTTCACTACCCTCGTGGAATCCTGACCCCATGTAAATAAAA
CCGTGACAGCTCATGGGGTGGGAGATATCGCTGTTCCTTAGGACCCTTTTACTAACCCTAATTCGATAGC
ATATGCTTCCCGTTGGGTAACATATGCTATTGAATTAGGGTTAGTCTGGATAGTATATACTACTACCCGG
GAAGCATATGCTACCCGTTTAGGGTTAACAAGGGGGCCTTATAAACACTATTGCTAATGCCCTCTTGAGG
GTCCGCTTATCGGTAGCTACACAGGCCCCTCTGATTGACGTTGGTGTAGCCTCCCGTAGTCTTCCTGGGC
CCCTGGGAGGTACATGTCCCCCAGCATTGGTGTAAGAGCTTCAGCCAAGAGTTACACATAAAGGCAATGT
TGTGTTGCAGTCCACAGACTGCAAAGTCTGCTCCAGGATGAAAGCCACTCAGTGTTGGCAAATGTGCACA
TCCATTTATAAGGATGTCAACTACAGTCAGAGAACCCCTTTGTGTTTGGTCCCCCCCCGTGTCACATGTG
GAACAGGGCCCAGTTGGCAAGTTGTACCAACCAACTGAAGGGATTACATGCACTGCCCCGCGAAGAAGGG
GCAGAGATGTCGTAGTCAGGTTTAGTTCGTCCGGGGCGGGGATCGATCCTCTAGAGTCGACGCTAGCGGA
TCCGCTGCATTAATGAATCGGCCAACGCGCGGGGAGAGGCGGTTTGCGTATTGGGCGCTCTTCCGCTTCC
TCGCTCACTGACTCGCTGCGCTCGGTCGTTCGGCTGCGGCGAGCGGTATCAGCTCACTCAAAGGCGGTAA
TACGGTTATCCACAGAATCAGGGGATAACGCAGGAAAGAACATGTGAGCAAAAGGCCAGCAAAAGGCCAG
GAACCGTAAAAAGGCCGCGTTGCTGGCGTTTTTCCATAGGCTCCGCCCCCCTGACGAGCATCACAAAAAT
CGACGCTCAAGTCAGAGGTGGCGAAACCCGACAGGACTATAAAGATACCAGGCGTTTCCCCCTGGAAGCT
CCCTCGTGCGCTCTCCTGTTCCGACCCTGCCGCTTACCGGATACCTGTCCGCCTTTCTCCCTTCGGGAAG
CGTGGCGCTTTCTCATAGCTCACGCTGTAGGTATCTCAGTTCGGTGTAGGTCGTTCGCTCCAAGCTGGGC
TGTGTGCACGAACCCCCCGTTCAGCCCGACCGCTGCGCCTTATCCGGTAACTATCGTCTTGAGTCCAACC
CGGTAAGACACGACTTATCGCCACTGGCAGCAGCCACTGGTAACAGGATTAGCAGAGCGAGGTATGTAGG
CGGTGCTACAGAGTTCTTGAAGTGGTGGCCTAACTACGGCTACACTAGAAGAACAGTATTTGGTATCTGC
GCTCTGCTGAAGCCAGTTACCTTCGGAAAAAGAGTTGGTAGCTCTTGATCCGGCAAACAAACCACCGCTG
GTAGCGGTGGTTTTTTTGTTTGCAAGCAGCAGATTACGCGCAGAAAAAAAGGATCTCAAGAAGATCCTTT
GATCTTTTCTACGGGGTCTGACGCTCAGTGGAACGAAAACTCACGTTAAGGGATTTTGGTCATGAGATTA
TCAAAAAGGATCTTCACCTAGATCCTTTTAAATTAAAAATGAAGTTTTAAATCAATCTAAAGTATATATG
AGTAAACTTGGTCTGACAGTTACCAATGCTTAATCAGTGAGGCACCTATCTCAGCGATCTGTCTATTTCG
TTCATCCATAGTTGCCTGACTCCCCGTCGTGTAGATAACTACGATACGGGAGGGCTTACCATCTGGCCCC
AGTGCTGCAATGATACCGCGAGACCCACGCTCACCGGCTCCAGATTTATCAGCAATAAACCAGCCAGCCG
GAAGGGCCGAGCGCAGAAGTGGTCCTGCAACTTTATCCGCCTCCATCCAGTCTATTAATTGTTGCCGGGA
AGCTAGAGTAAGTAGTTCGCCAGTTAATAGTTTGCGCAACGTTGTTGCCATTGCTACAGGCATCGTGGTG
TCACGCTCGTCGTTTGGTATGGCTTCATTCAGCTCCGGTTCCCAACGATCAAGGCGAGTTACATGATCCC
CCATGTTGTGCAAAAAAGCGGTTAGCTCCTTCGGTCCTCCGATCGTTGTCAGAAGTAAGTTGGCCGCAGT
GTTATCACTCATGGTTATGGCAGCACTGCATAATTCTCTTACTGTCATGCCATCCGTAAGATGCTTTTCT
GTGACTGGTGAGTACTCAACCAAGTCATTCTGAGAATAGTGTATGCGGCGACCGAGTTGCTCTTGCCCGG
CGTCAATACGGGATAATACCGCGCCACATAGCAGAACTTTAAAAGTGCTCATCATTGGAAAACGTTCTTC
GGGGCGAAAACTCTCAAGGATCTTACCGCTGTTGAGATCCAGTTCGATGTAACCCACTCGTGCACCCAAC
TGATCTTCAGCATCTTTTACTTTCACCAGCGTTTCTGGGTGAGCAAAAACAGGAAGGCAAAATGCCGCAA
AAAAGGGAATAAGGGCGACACGGAAATGTTGAATACTCATACTCTTCCTTTTTCAATATTATTGAAGCAT
TTATCAGGGTTATTGTCTCATGAGCGGATACATATTTGAATGTATTTAGAAAAATAAACAAATAGGGGTT
CCGCGCACATTTCCCCGAAAAGTGCCACCTGGGTC
Features (pLannotate 1.2.2; 20 found; start..end, strand, type, name):
      1..380     +  enhancer       CMV enhancer: human cytomegalovirus immediate early enhancer
    382..659     +  promoter       chicken β-actin promoter: No description available
    660..1676    +  intron         chimeric intron: chimera between introns from chicken β-actin and rabbit β-globin
   1737..2756    +  CDS            KLF2: KLF2_HUMAN - Also known as LKLF. Experimental evidence at protein level: Swiss-Prot protein existence level 1. Transcription factor that binds to the CACCC box in the promoter of target genes such as HBB/beta globin or NOV and activates their transcription (PubMed:21063504). Might be involved in transcriptional regulation by modulating the binding of the RARA nuclear receptor to RARE DNA elements (PubMed:28167758). From Homo sapiens (Human).
   2826..2890    +  CDS            F2A (fragment): 2A peptide from foot-and-mouth disease virus polyprotein Eukaryotic ribosomes fail to insert a peptide bond between the Gly and Pro residues, yielding separate polypeptides.
   2898..3812    +  CDS            NANOG: NANOG_HUMAN - Experimental evidence at protein level: Swiss-Prot protein existence level 1. Transcription regulator involved in inner cell mass and embryonic stem (ES) cells proliferation and self-renewal. Imposes pluripotency on ES cells and prevents their differentiation towards extraembryonic endoderm and trophectoderm lineages. Blocks bone morphogenetic protein-induced mesoderm differentiation of ES cells by physically interacting with SMAD1 and interfering with the recruitment of coactivators to the active SMAD transcriptional complexes. Acts as a transcriptional activator or repressor. B
   3884..3939    +  polyA_signal   β-globin poly(A) signal: rabbit β-globin polyadenylation signal (Gil and Proudfoot, 1987)
   4322..4344    -  protein_bind   lac operator (fragment): The lac repressor binds to the lac operator to inhibit transcription in E. coli. This inhibition can be relieved by adding lactose or isopropyl-β-D-thiogalactopyranoside (IPTG). lac repressor encoded by lacI
   4348..4378    -  promoter       lac promoter: promoter for the E. coli lac operon
   4393..4414    -  protein_bind   CAP binding site: CAP binding activates transcription in the presence of cAMP. E. coli catabolite activator protein
   4427..4466    -  CDS            lacI (fragment): lac repressor; lacI; The lac repressor binds to the lac operator to inhibit transcription in E. coli. This inhibition can be relieved by adding lactose or isopropyl-β-D-thiogalactopyranoside (IPTG).
   4485..4508    +  promoter       tet promoter (fragment): E. coli promoter for tetracycline efflux protein gene
   4511..4855    +  CDS            BRRF2_EBVB9 (fragment): Protein inferred from homology: Swiss-Prot protein existence level 3. From Epstein-Barr virus (strain B95-8) (HHV-4) (Human herpesvirus 4).
   4893..6818    +  CDS            EBNA1: Epstein-Barr nuclear antigen 1, also known as EBNA-1 crucial for latent viral infection, and for episomal amplification of vectors containing the oriP origin (Okita et al., 2013)
   6901..7119    +  CDS            gL (fragment): GL_EBVB9 - Experimental evidence at protein level: Swiss-Prot protein existence level 1. The heterodimer glycoprotein H-glycoprotein L is required for the fusion of viral and plasma membranes leading to virus entry into the host cell. Acts as a functional inhibitor of gH and maintains gH in an inhibited form. Upon binding to host integrins, gL dissociates from gH leading to activation of the viral fusion glycoproteins gB and gH. Fusion of EBV with B-lymphocytes requires the additional receptor- binding protein gp42, which forms a complex with gH/gL. The heterodimer gH/gL targets also host EPHA
   7120..8909    +  rep_origin     oriP: Epstein-Barr virus oriP replication origin (Yates et al., 2000)
   9384..9438    -  CDS            lacI (fragment): lac repressor; lacI; The lac repressor binds to the lac operator to inhibit transcription in E. coli. This inhibition can be relieved by adding lactose or isopropyl-β-D-thiogalactopyranoside (IPTG).
   9621..10209   -  rep_origin     ori: high-copy-number ColE1/pMB1/pBR322/pUC origin of replication
  10380..11240   -  CDS            AmpR: β-lactamase; bla; confers resistance to ampicillin, carbenicillin, and related antibiotics
  11241..11345   -  promoter       AmpR promoter: bla
