[The description below was written by a language model from this plasmid's Addgene catalogue record and pLannotate feature annotations shown in this document.]
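Description:
pCE-K2N is an 11.4 kb non-integrating episomal mammalian expression plasmid built on the pCE backbone, designed to co-express the human transcription factors KLF2 and NANOG. In bacteria it is maintained through a high-copy ColE1/pUC-type origin and selected with ampicillin via the AmpR (β-lactamase) gene and its native promoter. No mammalian drug-selection marker is annotated. Short lac promoter/operator, lacI and tet promoter fragments are leftover cloning-vector sequence rather than functional parts.

The payload is a roughly 2.1 kb KLF2-2A-NANOG cassette cloned between EcoRI and BglII sites. It is driven by a CAG-type promoter, made up of the CMV immediate-early enhancer, the chicken β-actin promoter and a chimeric β-actin/β-globin intron, and is terminated by the rabbit β-globin polyadenylation signal. The two coding sequences are joined by a foot-and-mouth disease virus 2A peptide, so a single transcript yields separate KLF2 and NANOG proteins through ribosomal skipping. Episomal persistence comes from the Epstein-Barr virus elements: EBNA1 is encoded on the plasmid and acts on oriP to replicate the DNA and retain it extrachromosomally in dividing cells. The small BRRF2 and gL fragments flanking these elements appear to be adjacent viral sequence carried along with them.

The associated publication concerns non-viral derivation of transgene-free induced pluripotent stem cells from fibroblasts of several mammalian species. This indicates use as a reprogramming vector that supplies pluripotency-associated factors without genomic integration. The two annotated sequence records have the same length and feature set and differ only in their start coordinate.
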