Addgene plasmid #154879: pCE-K2N
Purpose: Episomally expresses KLF2 and NANOG in mammalian cells
Depositing lab: Hideyuki Okano. Publication: Non-viral Induction of Transgene-free iPSCs from Somatic Fibroblasts of Multiple Mammalian Species. Yoshimatsu S, Nakajima M, Iguchi A, Sanosaka T, Sato T, Nakamura M, Nakajima R, Arai E, Ishikawa M, Imaizumi K, Watanabe H, Okahara J, Noce T, Takeda Y, Sasaki E, Behr R, Edamura K, Shiozawa S, Okano H. Stem Cell Reports. 2021 Mar 23. pii: S2213-6711(21)00132-6. doi: 10.1016/j.stemcr.2021.03.002. PubMed 33798453.
Backbone
  Vector backbone: pCE
  Vector type: Mammalian Expression
Growth in bacteria
  Bacterial resistance: Ampicillin, 100 μg/mL
  Growth temperature: 37°C
  Growth strain: NEB Stable
  Copy number: High Copy
Gene/Insert
  Gene/Insert name: KLF2-2A-NANOG
  Species: H. sapiens (human)
  Insert size (bp): 2079
  Entrez Gene: KLF2 (a.k.a. LKLF); NANOG
  Cloning method: Restriction Enzyme; 5′ cloning site EcoRI (not destroyed); 3′ cloning site BglII (not destroyed)
  Sequencing primers: 5′ agagcctctgctaaccatgt; 3′ ctattgcaatgaaaataaatttcctttatt
Terms and licenses: Academic/Nonprofit Terms; Industry Terms: Not Available to Industry
How to cite: pCE-K2N was a gift from Hideyuki Okano (Addgene plasmid # 154879 ; http://n2t.net/addgene:154879 ; RRID:Addgene_154879)
